Addgene plasmid #199735: pCBL101gg
Purpose: Golden Gate recipient vector for transgene overexpression
Depositing lab: Kan Wang. Depositing organization: Iowa State University. Publication: New T-DNA binary vectors with NptII selection and RUBY reporter for efficient maize transformation and targeted mutagenesis. Lee K, Kang M, Ji Q, Grosic S, Wang K. Plant Physiol. 2023 Apr 18:kiad231. doi: 10.1093/plphys/kiad231. PubMed 37070560.
Backbone
  Vector backbone: pCBL101.1
  Vector type: Plant Expression
Growth in bacteria
  Bacterial resistance: Spectinomycin, 50 μg/mL
  Growth temperature: 37°C
  Growth strain: DH5alpha
  Copy number: High Copy
Gene/Insert
  Gene/Insert name: sacB (alt name: levan sucrase)
  Species: Synthetic
  Insert size (bp): 2045
  Cloning method: Gibson Cloning
Terms and licenses: Academic/Nonprofit Terms; Industry Terms: Not Available to Industry
How to cite: pCBL101gg was a gift from Kan Wang (Addgene plasmid # 199735 ; http://n2t.net/addgene:199735 ; RRID:Addgene_199735)
