[The description below was written by a language model from this plasmid's Addgene catalogue record and pLannotate feature annotations shown in this document.]
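Description:
pCBL101gg is a T-DNA binary vector for plant expression, built on the pCBL101.1 backbone and designed as a Golden Gate recipient into which transgene overexpression cassettes can be assembled. The 12.7 kb plasmid carries two replication systems: a high-copy ColE1/pUC-type origin (with the pBR322 bom region) for propagation in E. coli, and the pVS1 oriV with its RepA replication and StaA stability proteins, which support stable maintenance in Agrobacterium. Bacterial selection is by spectinomycin through the aadA (SmR) gene located outside the T-DNA.

Between the nopaline-type right and left border repeats lie two functional units. Next to the right border is a roughly 2 kb sacB cassette, comprising the native sacB promoter/control region and the Bacillus subtilis levansucrase coding sequence, which was installed by Gibson cloning. Because SacB makes bacteria sensitive to sucrose, it presumably acts as a counter-selectable placeholder. Replacing it with the assembled insert during Golden Gate cloning would allow correct recombinants to be enriched on sucrose, although the type IIS sites themselves are not annotated in the feature table. Toward the left border, the maize polyubiquitin (Ubi) promoter drives nptII (NeoR/KanR), giving aminoglycoside-based selection of transformed plant cells. An FRT site sits between the promoter and the coding sequence, and no terminator for this cassette is annotated. Small lac, lacZα, ble and MCS fragments appear to be cloning remnants.

The associated publication describes this vector series as binary vectors with NptII selection for efficient maize transformation. That fits the use of pCBL101gg for Agrobacterium-mediated delivery of user-supplied overexpression cassettes.
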