Features (pLannotate 1.2.2; 25 found; start..end, strand, type, name):
      1..25      -  misc_feature   RB T-DNA repeat: right border repeat from nopaline C58 T-DNA
     82..170     +  CDS            lacI (fragment): lac repressor; lacI; The lac repressor binds to the lac operator to inhibit transcription in E. coli. This inhibition can be relieved by adding lactose or isopropyl-β-D-thiogalactopyranoside (IPTG).
    183..204     +  protein_bind   CAP binding site: CAP binding activates transcription in the presence of cAMP. E. coli catabolite activator protein
    219..249     +  promoter       lac promoter: promoter for the E. coli lac operon
    253..275     +  protein_bind   lac operator (fragment): The lac repressor binds to the lac operator to inhibit transcription in E. coli. This inhibition can be relieved by adding lactose or isopropyl-β-D-thiogalactopyranoside (IPTG). lac repressor encoded by lacI
    367..812     +  promoter       sacB promoter: sacR; sacB promoter and control region
    813..2234    +  CDS            SacB: secreted levansucrase that renders bacterial growth sensitive to sucrose; Bacillus subtilis sacB; negative selection marker
   2271..2354    +  CDS            ble (fragment): BLE_KLEPN - Experimental evidence at protein level: Swiss-Prot protein existence level 1. Binding protein with a strong affinity to the bleomycin family of antibiotics. Binds to CL990; an antimitotic-antibiotic compound. From Klebsiella pneumoniae.
   2365..2398    +  misc_feature   MCS (fragment): pUC18/19 multiple cloning site
   2427..4421    +  promoter       Ubi promoter: maize polyubiquitin gene promoter
   4450..4497    +  protein_bind   FRT: FLP-mediated recombination occurs in the 8-bp core sequence TCTAGAAA (Turan and Bode, 2011). FLP recombinase from the Saccharomyces cerevisiae 2μ plasmid
   4521..5311    +  CDS            NeoR/KanR (fragment): aminoglycoside phosphotransferase from Tn5; aph(3')-II (or nptII); confers resistance to neomycin, kanamycin, and G418 (Geneticin®)
   5640..5657    -  misc_feature   MCS (fragment): pUC18/19 multiple cloning site
   5877..6031    +  CDS            lacZα (fragment): LacZα fragment of β-galactosidase; lacZ fragment
   6109..6133    -  misc_feature   LB T-DNA repeat: left border repeat from nopaline C58 T-DNA
   6392..6415    +  promoter       Pc promoter (fragment): intI1 (promoter lies within the coding sequence); class 1 integron promoter
   6591..6647    +  CDS            GmR (fragment): gentamycin acetyltransferase; aacC1; confers resistance to gentamycin
   6658..7445    +  CDS            SmR (fragment): aminoglycoside adenylyltransferase (Murphy, 1985); aadA; confers resistance to spectinomycin and streptomycin
   7691..8279    +  rep_origin     ori: high-copy-number ColE1/pMB1/pBR322/pUC origin of replication
   8465..8605    -  misc_feature   bom: basis of mobility region from pBR322
   8707..8746    -  CDS            rop (fragment): Rop protein, which maintains plasmids at low copy number; rop
   8949..9143    -  rep_origin     pVS1 oriV: origin of replication for the Pseudomonas plasmid pVS1 (Heeb et al., 2000)
   9209..10282   -  CDS            pVS1 RepA: replication protein from the Pseudomonas plasmid pVS1 (Heeb et al., 2000)
  10711..11340   -  CDS            pVS1 StaA: stability protein from the Pseudomonas plasmid pVS1 (Heeb et al., 2000)
  11900..12301   -  CDS            Y4CG_SINFN (fragment): Protein inferred from homology: Swiss-Prot protein existence level 3. From Sinorhizobium fredii (strain NBRC 101917 / NGR234).
>Addgene plasmid #199735 | pCBL101gg | addgene full sequence | sequence record 391217 | Addgene NGS Result
GTTTACCCGCCAATATATCCTGTCAAACACTGATAGTTTAAACTGAAGGCGGGAAACGACAATCTGATCC
AAGCTCAAGCTCCAATACGCAAACCGCCTCTCCCCGCGCGTTGGCCGATTCATTAATGCAGCTGGCACGA
CAGGTTTCCCGACTGGAAAGCGGGCAGTGAGCGCAACGCAATTAATGTGAGTTAGCTCACTCATTAGGCA
CCCCAGGCTTTACACTTTATGCTTCCGGCTCGTATGTTGTGTGGAATTGTGAGCGGATAACAATTTCACA
CAGGAAACAGCTATGACATGATTACGAATTCGAGCTCTATTGAGACCGGCTGGGGTTCGCTAGAGGATCG
ATCCTTTTTAACCCATCACATATACCTGCCGTTCACTATTATTTAGTGAAATGAGATATTATGATATTTT
CTGAATTGTGATTAAAAAGGCAACTTTATGCCCATGCAACAGAAACTATAAAAAATACAGAGAATGAAAA
GAAACAGATAGATTTTTTAGTTCTTTAGGCCCGTAGTCTGCAAATCCTTTTATGATTTTCTATCAAACAA
AAGAGGAAAATAGACCAGTTGCAATCCAAACGAGAGTCTAATAGAATGAGGTCGAAAAGTAAATCGCGCG
GGTTTGTTACTGATAAAGCAGGCAAGACCTAAAATGTGTAAAGGGCAAAGTGTATACTTTGGCGTCACCC
CTTACATATTTTAGGTCTTTTTTTATTGTGCGTAACTAACTTGCCATCTTCAAACAGGAGGGCTGGAAGA
AGCAGACCGCTAACACAGTACATAAAAAAGGAGACATGAACGATGAACATCAAAAAGTTTGCAAAACAAG
CAACAGTATTAACCTTTACTACCGCACTGCTGGCAGGAGGCGCAACTCAAGCGTTTGCGAAAGAAACGAA
CCAAAAGCCATATAAGGAAACATACGGCATTTCCCATATTACACGCCATGATATGCTGCAAATCCCTGAA
CAGCAAAAAAATGAAAAATATCAAGTTTCTGAATTTGATTCGTCCACAATTAAAAATATCTCTTCTGCAA
AAGGCCTGGACGTTTGGGACAGCTGGCCATTACAAAACGCTGACGGCACTGTCGCAAACTATCACGGCTA
CCACATCGTCTTTGCATTAGCCGGAGATCCTAAAAATGCGGATGACACATCGATTTACATGTTCTATCAA
AAAGTCGGCGAAACTTCTATTGACAGCTGGAAAAACGCTGGCCGCGTCTTTAAAGACAGCGACAAATTCG
ATGCAAATGATTCTATCCTAAAAGACCAAACACAAGAATGGTCAGGTTCAGCCACATTTACATCTGACGG
AAAAATCCGTTTATTCTACACTGATTTCTCCGGTAAACATTACGGCAAACAAACACTGACAACTGCACAA
GTTAACGTATCAGCATCAGACAGCTCTTTGAACATCAACGGTGTAGAGGATTATAAATCAATCTTTGACG
GTGACGGAAAAACGTATCAAAATGTACAGCAGTTCATCGATGAAGGCAACTACAGCTCAGGCGACAACCA
TACGCTGAGAGATCCTCACTACGTAGAAGATAAAGGCCACAAATACTTAGTATTTGAAGCAAACACTGGA
ACTGAAGATGGCTACCAAGGCGAAGAATCTTTATTTAACAAAGCATACTATGGCAAAAGCACATCATTCT
TCCGTCAAGAAAGTCAAAAACTTCTGCAAAGCGATAAAAAACGCACGGCTGAGTTAGCAAACGGCGCTCT
CGGTATGATTGAGCTAAACGATGATTACACACTGAAAAAAGTGATGAAACCGCTGATTGCATCTAACACA
GTAACAGATGAAATTGAACGCGCGAACGTCTTTAAAATGAACGGCAAATGGTACCTGTTCACTGACTCCC
GCGGATCAAAAATGACGATTGACGGCATTACGTCTAACGATATTTACATGCTTGGTTATGTTTCTAATTC
TTTAACTGGCCCATACAAGCCGCTGAACAAAACTGGCCTTGTGTTAAAAATGGATCTTGATCCTAACGAT
GTAACCTTTACTTACTCACACTTCGCTGTACCTCAAGCGAAAGGAAACAATGTCGTGATTACAAGCTATA
TGACAAACAGAGGATTCTACGCAGACAAACAATCAACGTTTGCGCCGAGCTTCCTGCTGAACATCAAAGG
CAAGAAAACATCTGTTGTCAAAGACAGCATCCTTGAACAAGGACAATTAACAGTTAACAAATAAAAACGC
AAAAGAAAATGCCGATGGGTACCGAGCGAAATGACCGACCAAGCGACGCCCAACCTGCCATCACGAGATT
TCGATTCCACCGCCGCCTTCTATGAAAGGTTGGGCTTCGGAATGGGTCTCACCAGGGGATCCTCTAGAGT
CGACCTGCAGGCATGCAATAGTTCCGGACTTACCGGCGCCGCTAGCCTGCAGTGCAGCGTGACCCGGTCG
TGCCCCTCTCTAGAGATAATGAGCATTGCATGTCTAAGTTATAAAAAATTACCACATATTTTTTTTGTCA
CACTTGTTTGAAGTGCAGTTTATCTATCTTTATACATATATTTAAACTTTACTCTACGAATAATATAATC
TATAGTACTACAATAATATCAGTGTTTTAGAGAATCATATAAATGAACAGTTAGACATGGTCTAAAGGAC
AATTGAGTATTTTGACAACAGGACTCTACAGTTTTATCTTTTTAGTGTGCATGTGTTCTCCTTTTTTTTT
GCAAATAGCTTCACCTATATAATACTTCATCCATTTTATTAGTACATCCATTTAGGGTTTAGGGTTAATG
GTTTTTATAGACTAATTTTTTTAGTACATCTATTTTATTCTATTTTAGCCTCTAAATTAAGAAAACTAAA
ACTCTATTTTAGTTTTTTTATTTAATAATTTAGATATAAAATAGAATAAAATAAAGTGACTAAAAATTAA
ACAAATACCCTTTAAGAAATTAAAAAAACTAAGGAAACATTTTTCTTGTTTCGAGTAGATAATGCCAGCC
TGTTAAACGCCGTCGACGAGTCTAACGGACACCAACCAGCGAACCAGCAGCGTCGCGTCGGGCCAAGCGA
AGCAGACGGCACGGCATCTCTGTCGCTGCCTCTGGACCCCTCTCGAGAGTTCCGCTCCACCGTTGGACTT
GCTCCGCTGTCGGCATCCAGAAATTGCGTGGCGGAGCGGCAGACGTGAGCCGGCACGGCAGGCGGCCTCC
TCCTCCTCTCACGGCACCGGCAGCTACGGGGGATTCCTTTCCCACCGCTCCTTCGCTTTCCCTTCCTCGC
CCGCCGTAATAAATAGACACCCCCTCCACACCCTCTTTCCCCAACCTCGTGTTGTTCGGAGCGCACACAC
ACACAACCAGATCTCCCCCAAATCCACCCGTCGGCACCTCCGCTTCAAGGTACGCCGCTCGTCCTCCCCC
CCCCCCTCTCTACCTTCTCTAGATCGGCGTTCCGGTCCATGCATGGTTAGGGCCCGGTAGTTCTACTTCT
GTTCATGTTTGTGTTAGATCCGTGTTTGTGTTAGATCCGTGCTGCTAGCGTTCGTACACGGATGCGACCT
GTACGTCAGACACGTTCTGATTGCTAACTTGCCAGTGTTTCTCTTTGGGGAATCCTGGGATGGCTCTAGC
CGTTCCGCAGACGGGATCGATTTCATGATTTTTTTTGTTTCGTTGCATAGGGTTTGGTTTGCCCTTTTCC
TTTATTTCAATATATGCCGTGCACTTGTTTGTCGGGTCATCTTTTCATGCTTTTTTTTGTCTTGGTTGTG
ATGATGTGGTCTGGTTGGGCGGTCGTTCTAGATCGGAGTAGAATTCTGTTTCAAACTACCTGGTGGATTT
ATTAATTTTGGATCTGTATGTGTGTGCCATACATATTCATAGTTACGAATTGAAGATGATGGATGGAAAT
ATCGATCTAGGATAGGTATACATGTTGATGCGGGTTTTACTGATGCATATACAGAGATGCTTTTTGTTCG
CTTGGTTGTGATGATGTGGTGTGGTTGGGCGGTCGTTCATTCGTTCTAGATCGGAGTAGAATACTGTTTC
AAACTACCTGGTGTATTTATTAATTTTGGAACTGTATGTGTGTGTCATACATCTTCATAGTTACGAGTTT
AAGATGGATGGAAATATCGATCTAGGATAGGTATACATGTTGATGTGGGTTTTACTGATGCATATACATG
ATGGCATATGCAGCATCTATTCATATGCTCTAACCTTGAGTACCTATCTATTATAATAAACAAGTATGTT
TTATAATTATTTTGATCTTGATATACTTGGATGATGGCATATGCAGCAGCTATATGTGGATTTTTTTAGC
CCTGCCTTCATACGCTATTTATTTGCTTGGTACTGTTTCTTTTGTCGATGCTCACCCTGTTGTTTGGTGT
TACTTCTGCAGGTCGACTCTAGAGGATCAATTCGCTAGCGAAGTTCCTATTCCGAAGTTCCTATTCTCTA
GAAAGTATAGGAACTTCAGATCCACCGGGATCCACCATGGTTGAACAAGATGGATTGCACGCAGGTTCTC
CGGCCGCTTGGGTGGAGAGGCTATTCGGCTATGACTGGGCACAACAGACAATCGGCTGCTCTGATGCCGC
CGTGTTCCGGCTGTCAGCGCAGGGGCGCCCGGTTCTTTTTGTCAAGACCGACCTGTCCGGTGCCCTGAAT
GAACTGCAGGACGAGGCAGCGCGGCTATCGTGGCTGGCCACGACGGGCGTTCCTTGCGCAGCTGTGCTCG
ACGTTGTCACTGAAGCGGGAAGGGACTGGCTGCTATTGGGCGAAGTGCCGGGGCAGGATCTCCTGTCATC
TCACCTTGCTCCTGCCGAGAAAGTATCCATCATGGCTGATGCAATGCGGCGGCTGCATACGCTTGATCCG
GCTACCTGCCCATTCGACCACCAAGCGAAACATCGCATCGAGCGAGCACGTACTCGGATGGAAGCCGGTC
TTGTCGATCAGGATGATCTGGACGAAGAGCATCAGGGGCTCGCGCCAGCCGAACTGTTCGCCAGGCTCAA
GGCGCGCATGCCCGACGGCGATGATCTCGTCGTGACCCATGGCGATGCCTGCTTGCCGAATATCATGGTG
GAAAATGGCCGCTTTTCTGGATTCATCGACTGTGGCCGGCTGGGTGTGGCGGACCGCTATCAGGACATAG
CGTTGGCTACCCGTGATATTGCTGAAGAGCTTGGCGGCGAATGGGCTGACCGCTTCCTCGTGCTTTACGG
TATCGCCGCTCCCGATTCGCAGCGCATCGCCTTCTATCGCCTTCTTGACGAGTTCTTCTGAGGATCCACC
ATGGTTAACCTAGACTTGTCCATCTTCTGGATTGGCCAACTTAATTAATGTATGAAATAAAAGGATGCAC
ACATAGTGACATGCTAATCACTATAATGTGGGCATCAAAGTTGTGTGTTATGTGTAATTACTAGTTATCT
GAATAAAAGAGAAAGAGATCATCCATATTTCTTATCCTAAATGAATGTCACGTGTCTTTATAATTCTTTG
ATGAACCAGATGCATTTCATTAACCAAATCCATATACATATAAATATTAATCATATATAATTAATATCAA
TTGGGTTAGCAAAACAAATCTAGTCTAGGTGTGTTTTGCAAGCTTGCATGCCTGCAGTCGTCTATTGGAC
CGACAGTTGCTATTAATATAATGGGCCACCATAGTAGACTGACAAATAAATTACCTGACAACATCGTTTC
ACAAAAAAACAAACACAAAAAGGGAGTGCATTTTCCAGGGCATTTTTGTAATAAAAAACAGTTAAAAGGG
AGTGCAATAGAAATATAGGGGTGTGGAAATAGTGATTTGAGCACGTCTTGAAGCGAATTAGCTTGGCACT
GGCCGTCGTTTTACAACGTCGTGACTGGGAAAACCCTGGCGTTACCCAACTTAATCGCCTTGCAGCACAT
CCCCCTTTCGCCAGCTGGCGTAATAGCGAAGAGGCCCGCACCGATCGCCCTTCCCAACAGTTGCGCAGCC
TGAATGGCGAATGCTAGAGCAATTCGGCGTTAATTCAGTACATTAAAAACGTCCGCAATGTGTTATTAAG
TTGTCTAAGCGTCAATTTGTTTACACCACAATATATCCTGCCACCAGCCAGCCAACAGCTCCCCGACCGG
CAGCTCGGCACAAAATCACCACTCGATACAGGCAGCCCATCAGTCCGGGACGGCGTCAGCGGGAGAGCCG
TTGTAAGGCGGCAGACTTTGCTCATGTTACCGATGCTATTCGGAAGAACGGCAACTAAGCTGCCGGGTTT
GAAACACGGATGATCTCGCGGAGGGTAGCATGTTGATTGTAACGATGACAGAGCGTTGCTGCCTGTGATC
AATTCGGGCACGAACCCAGTGGACATAAGCCTGTTCGGTTCGTAAGCTGTAATGCAAGTAGCGTATGCGC
TCACGCAACTGGTCCAGAACCTTGACCGAACGCAGCGGTGGTAACGGCGCAGTGGCGGTTTTCATGGCTT
GTTATGACTGTTTTTTTGGGGTACAGTCTATGCCTCGGGCATCCAAGCAGCAAGCGCGTTACGCCGTGGG
TCGATGTTTGATGTTATGGAGCAGCAACGATGTTACGCAGCAGGGCAGTCGCCCTAAAACAAAGTTAAAC
ATCATGGGGGAAGCGGTGATCGCCGAAGTATCGACTCAACTATCAGAGGTAGTTGGCGTCATCGAGCGCC
ATCTCGAACCGACGTTGCTGGCCGTACATTTGTACGGCTCCGCAGTGGATGGCGGCCTGAAGCCACACAG
TGATATTGATTTGCTGGTTACGGTGACCGTAAGGCTTGATGAAACAACGCGGCGAGCTTTGATCAACGAC
CTTTTGGAAACTTCGGCTTCCCCTGGAGAGAGCGAGATTCTCCGCGCTGTAGAAGTCACCATTGTTGTGC
ACGACGACATCATTCCGTGGCGTTATCCAGCTAAGCGCGAACTGCAATTTGGAGAATGGCAGCGCAATGA
CATTCTTGCAGGTATCTTCGAGCCAGCCACAATCGACATTGATCTGGCTATCTTGCTGACAAAAGCAAGA
GAACATAGCGTTGCCTTGGTAGGTCCAGCGGCGGAGGAACTCTTTGATCCGGTTCCTGAACAGGATCTAT
TTGAGGCGCTAAATGAAACCTTAACGCTATGGAACTCGCCGCCCGACTGGGCTGGCGATGAGCGAAATGT
AGTGCTTACGTTGTCCCGCATTTGGTACAGCGCAGTAACCGGCAAAATCGCGCCGAAGGATGTCGCTGCC
GACTGGGCAATGGAGCGCCTGCCGGCCCAGTATCAGCCCGTCATACTTGAAGCTAGACAGGCTTATCTTG
GACAAGAAGAAGATCGCTTGGCCTCGCGCGCAGATCAGTTGGAAGAATTTGTCCACTACGTGAAAGGCGA
GATCACCAAGGTAGTCGGCAAATAATGTCTAGCTAGAAATTCGTTCAAGCCGACGCCGCTTCGCGGCGCG
GCTTAACTCAAGCGTTAGATGCACTAAGCACATAATTGCTCACAGCCAAACTATCAGGTCAAGTCTGCTT
TTATTATTTTTAAGCGTGCATAATAAGCCCTACACAAATTGGGAGATATATCATGCATGACCAAAATCCC
TTAACGTGAGTTTTCGTTCCACTGAGCGTCAGACCCCGTAGAAAAGATCAAAGGATCTTCTTGAGATCCT
TTTTTTCTGCGCGTAATCTGCTGCTTGCAAACAAAAAAACCACCGCTACCAGCGGTGGTTTGTTTGCCGG
ATCAAGAGCTACCAACTCTTTTTCCGAAGGTAACTGGCTTCAGCAGAGCGCAGATACCAAATACTGTCCT
TCTAGTGTAGCCGTAGTTAGGCCACCACTTCAAGAACTCTGTAGCACCGCCTACATACCTCGCTCTGCTA
ATCCTGTTACCAGTGGCTGCTGCCAGTGGCGATAAGTCGTGTCTTACCGGGTTGGACTCAAGACGATAGT
TACCGGATAAGGCGCAGCGGTCGGGCTGAACGGGGGGTTCGTGCACACAGCCCAGCTTGGAGCGAACGAC
CTACACCGAACTGAGATACCTACAGCGTGAGCTATGAGAAAGCGCCACGCTTCCCGAAGGGAGAAAGGCG
GACAGGTATCCGGTAAGCGGCAGGGTCGGAACAGGAGAGCGCACGAGGGAGCTTCCAGGGGGAAACGCCT
GGTATCTTTATAGTCCTGTCGGGTTTCGCCACCTCTGACTTGAGCGTCGATTTTTGTGATGCTCGTCAGG
GGGGCGGAGCCTATGGAAAAACGCCAGCAACGCGGCCTTTTTACGGTTCCTGGCCTTTTGCTGGCCTTTT
GCTCACATGTTCTTTCCTGCGTTATCCCCTGATTCTGTGGATAACCGTATTACCGCCTTTGAGTGAGCTG
ATACCGCTCGCCGCAGCCGAACGACCGAGCGCAGCGAGTCAGTGAGCGAGGAAGCGGAAGAGCGCCTGAT
GCGGTATTTTCTCCTTACGCATCTGTGCGGTATTTCACACCGCATATGGTGCACTCTCAGTACAATCTGC
TCTGATGCCGCATAGTTAAGCCAGTATACACTCCGCTATCGCTACGTGACTGGGTCATGGCTGCGCCCCG
ACACCCGCCAACACCCGCTGACGCGCCCTGACGGGCTTGTCTGCTCCCGGCATCCGCTTACAGACAAGCT
GTGACCGTCTCCGGGAGCTGCATGTGTCAGAGGTTTTCACCGTCATCACCGAAACGCGCGAGGCAGGGTG
CCTTGATGTGGGCGCCGGCGGTCGAGTGGCGACGGCGCGGCTTGTCCGCGCCCTGGTAGATTGCCTGGCC
GTAGGCCAGCCATTTTTGAGCGGCCAGCGGCCGCGATAGGCCGACGCGAAGCGGCGGGGCGTAGGGAGCG
CAGCGACCGAAGGGTAGGCGCTTTTTGCAGCTCTTCGGCTGTGCGCTGGCCAGACAGTTATGCACAGGCC
AGGCGGGTTTTAAGAGTTTTAATAAGTTTTAAAGAGTTTTAGGCGGAAAAATCGCCTTTTTTCTCTTTTA
TATCAGTCACTTACATGTGTGACCGGTTCCCAATGTACGGCTTTGGGTTCCCAATGTACGGGTTCCGGTT
CCCAATGTACGGCTTTGGGTTCCCAATGTACGTGCTATCCACAGGAAAGATACCTTTTCGACCTTTTTCC
CCTGCTAGGGCAATTTGCCCTAGCATCTGCTCCGTACATTAGGAACCGGCGGATGCTTCGCCCTCGATCA
GGTTGCGGTAGCGCATGACTAGGATCGGGCCAGCCTGCCCCGCCTCCTCCTTCAAATCGTACTCCGGCAG
GTCATTTGACCCGATCAGCTTGCGCACGGTGAAACAGAACTTCTTGAACTCTCCGGCGCTGCCACTGCGT
TCGTAGATCGTCTTGAACAACCATCTGGCTTCTGCCTTGCCTGCGGCGCGGCGTGCCAGGCGGTAGAGAA
AACGGCCGATGCCGGGATCGATCAAAAAGTAATCGGGGTGAACCGTCAGCACGTCCGGGTTCTTGCCTTC
TGTGATCTCGCGGTACATCCAATCAGCTAGCTCGATCTCGATGTACTCCGGCCGCCCGGTTTCGCTCTTT
ACGATCTTGTAGCGGCTAATCAAGGCTTCACCCTCGGATACCGTCACCAGGCGGCCGTTCTTGGCCTTCT
TCGTACGCTGCATGGCAACGTGCGTGGTGTTTAACCGAATGCAGGTTTCTACCAGGTCGTCTTTCTGCTT
TCCGCCATCGGCTCGCCGGCAGAACTTGAGTACGTCCGCAACGTGTGGACGGAACACGCGGCCGGGCTTG
TCTCCCTTCCCTTCCCGGTATCGGTTCATGGATTCGGTTAGATGGGAAACCGCCATCAGTACCAGGTCGT
AATCCCACACACTGGCCATGCCGGCCGGCCCTGCGGAAACCTCTACGTGCCCGTCTGGAAGCTCGTAGCG
GATCACCTCGCCAGCTCGTCGGTCACGCTTCGACAGACGGAAAACGGCCACGTCCATGATGCTGCGACTA
TCGCGGGTGCCCACGTCATAGAGCATCGGAACGAAAAAATCTGGTTGCTCGTCGCCCTTGGGCGGCTTCC
TAATCGACGGCGCACCGGCTGCCGGCGGTTGCCGGGATTCTTTGCGGATTCGATCAGCGGCCGCTTGCCA
CGATTCACCGGGGCGTGCTTCTGCCTCGATGCGTTGCCGCTGGGCGGCCTGCGCGGCCTTCAACTTCTCC
ACCAGGTCATCACCCAGCGCCGCGCCGATTTGTACCGGGCCGGATGGTTTGCGACCGCTCACGCCGATTC
CTCGGGCTTGGGGGTTCCAGTGCCATTGCAGGGCCGGCAGACAACCCAGCCGCTTACGCCTGGCCAACCG
CCCGTTCCTCCACACATGGGGCATTCCACGGCGTCGGTGCCTGGTTGTTCTTGATTTTCCATGCCGCCTC
CTTTAGCCGCTAAAATTCATCTACTCATTTATTCATTTGCTCATTTACTCTGGTAGCTGCGCGATGTATT
CAGATAGCAGCTCGGTAATGGTCTTGCCTTGGCGTACCGCGTACATCTTCAGCTTGGTGTGATCCTCCGC
CGGCAACTGAAAGTTGACCCGCTTCATGGCTGGCGTGTCTGCCAGGCTGGCCAACGTTGCAGCCTTGCTG
CTGCGTGCGCTCGGACGGCCGGCACTTAGCGTGTTTGTGCTTTTGCTCATTTTCTCTTTACCTCATTAAC
TCAAATGAGTTTTGATTTAATTTCAGCGGCCAGCGCCTGGACCTCGCGGGCAGCGTCGCCCTCGGGTTCT
GATTCAAGAACGGTTGTGCCGGCGGCGGCAGTGCCTGGGTAGCTCACGCGCTGCGTGATACGGGACTCAA
GAATGGGCAGCTCGTACCCGGCCAGCGCCTCGGCAACCTCACCGCCGATGCGCGTGCCTTTGATCGCCCG
CGACACGACAAAGGCCGCTTGTAGCCTTCCATCCGTGACCTCAATGCGCTGCTTAACCAGCTCCACCAGG
TCGGCGGTGGCCCATATGTCGTAAGGGCTTGGCTGCACCGGAATCAGCACGAAGTCGGCTGCCTTGATCG
CGGACACAGCCAAGTCCGCCGCCTGGGGCGCTCCGTCGATCACTACGAAGTCGCGCCGGCCGATGGCCTT
CACGTCGCGGTCAATCGTCGGGCGGTCGATGCCGACAACGGTTAGCGGTTGATCTTCCCGCACGGCCGCC
CAATCGCGGGCACTGCCCTGGGGATCGGAATCGACTAACAGAACATCGGCCCCGGCGAGTTGCAGGGCGC
GGGCTAGATGGGTTGCGATGGTCGTCTTGCCTGACCCGCCTTTCTGGTTAAGTACAGCGATAACCTTCAT
GCGTTCCCCTTGCGTATTTGTTTATTTACTCATCGCATCATATACGCAGCGACCGCATGACGCAAGCTGT
TTTACTCAAATACACATCACCTTTTTAGACGGCGGCGCTCGGTTTCTTCAGCGGCCAAGCTGGCCGGCCA
GGCCGCCAGCTTGGCATCAGACAAACCGGCCAGGATTTCATGCAGCCGCACGGTTGAGACGTGCGCGGGC
GGCTCGAACACGTACCCGGCCGCGATCATCTCCGCCTCGATCTCTTCGGTAATGAAAAACGGTTCGTCCT
GGCCGTCCTGGTGCGGTTTCATGCTTGTTCCTCTTGGCGTTCATTCTCGGCGGCCGCCAGGGCGTCGGCC
TCGGTCAATGCGTCCTCACGGAAGGCACCGCGCCGCCTGGCCTCGGTGGGCGTCACTTCCTCGCTGCGCT
CAAGTGCGCGGTACAGGGTCGAGCGATGCACGCCAAGCAGTGCAGCCGCCTCTTTCACGGTGCGGCCTTC
CTGGTCGATCAGCTCGCGGGCGTGCGCGATCTGTGCCGGGGTGAGGGTAGGGCGGGGGCCAAACTTCACG
CCTCGGGCCTTGGCGGCCTCGCGCCCGCTCCGGGTGCGGTCGATGATTAGGGAACGCTCGAACTCGGCAA
TGCCGGCGAACACGGTCAACACCATGCGGCCGGCCGGCGTGGTGGTGTCGGCCCACGGCTCTGCCAGGCT
ACGCAGGCCCGCGCCGGCCTCCTGGATGCGCTCGGCAATGTCCAGTAGGTCGCGGGTGCTGCGGGCCAGG
CGGTCTAGCCTGGTCACTGTCACAACGTCGCCAGGGCGTAGGTGGTCAAGCATCCTGGCCAGCTCCGGGC
GGTCGCGCCTGGTGCCGGTGATCTTCTCGGAAAACAGCTTGGTGCAGCCGGCCGCGTGCAGTTCGGCCCG
TTGGTTGGTCAAGTCCTGGTCGTCGGTGCTGACGCGGGCATAGCCCAGCAGGCCAGCGGCGGCGCTCTTG
TTCATGGCGTAATGTCTCCGGTTCTAGTCGCAAGTATTCTACTTTATGCGACTAAAACACGCGACAAGAA
AACGCCAGGAAAAGGGCAGGGCGGCAGCCTGTCGCGTAACTTAGGACTTGTGCGACATGTCGTTTTCAGA
AGACGGCTGCACTGAACGTCAGAAGCCGACTGCACTATAGCAGCGGAGGGGTTGGATCAAAGTACTTTAA
AGTACTTTAAAGTACTTTAAAGTACTTTGATCCCGAGGGGAACCCTGTGGTTGGCATGCACATACAAATG
GACGAACGGATAAACCTTTTCACGCCCTTTTAAATATCCGATTATTCTAATAAACGCTCTTTTCTCTTAG
